>Addgene plasmid #100760 | pGEX4T-1-Nix-S212A | addgene full sequence | sequence record 193050 | Addgene NGS Result
AAAGATCAAAGGATCTTCTTGAGATCCTTTTTTTCTGCGCGTAATCTGCTGCTTGCAAACAAAAAAACCA
CCGCTACCAGCGGTGGTTTGTTTGCCGGATCAAGAGCTACCAACTCTTTTTCCGAAGGTAACTGGCTTCA
GCAGAGCGCAGATACCAAATACTGTCCTTCTAGTGTAGCCGTAGTTAGGCCACCACTTCAAGAACTCTGT
AGCACCGCCTACATACCTCGCTCTGCTAATCCTGTTACCAGTGGCTGCTGCCAGTGGCGATAAGTCGTGT
CTTACCGGGTTGGACTCAAGACGATAGTTACCGGATAAGGCGCAGCGGTCGGGCTGAACGGGGGGTTCGT
GCACACAGCCCAGCTTGGAGCGAACGACCTACACCGAACTGAGATACCTACAGCGTGAGCTATGAGAAAG
CGCCACGCTTCCCGAAGGGAGAAAGGCGGACAGGTATCCGGTAAGCGGCAGGGTCGGAACAGGAGAGCGC
ACGAGGGAGCTTCCAGGGGGAAACGCCTGGTATCTTTATAGTCCTGTCGGGTTTCGCCACCTCTGACTTG
AGCGTCGATTTTTGTGATGCTCGTCAGGGGGGCGGAGCCTATGGAAAAACGCCAGCAACGCGGCCTTTTT
ACGGTTCCTGGCCTTTTGCTGGCCTTTTGCTCACATGTTCTTTCCTGCGTTATCCCCTGATTCTGTGGAT
AACCGTATTACCGCCTTTGAGTGAGCTGATACCGCTCGCCGCAGCCGAACGACCGAGCGCAGCGAGTCAG
TGAGCGAGGAAGCGGAAGAGCGCCTGATGCGGTATTTTCTCCTTACGCATCTGTGCGGTATTTCACACCG
CATAAATTCCGACACCATCGAATGGCGCAAAACCTTTCGCGGTATGGCATGATAGCGCCCGGAAGAGAGT
CAATTCAGGGTGGTGAATGTGAAACCAGTAACGTTATACGATGTCGCAGAGTATGCCGGTGTCTCTTATC
AGACCGTTTCCCGCGTGGTGAACCAGGCCAGCCACGTTTCTGCGAAAACGCGGGAAAAAGTGGAAGCGGC
GATGGCGGAGCTGAATTACATTCCCAACCGCGTGGCACAACAACTGGCGGGCAAACAGTCGTTGCTGATT
GGCGTTGCCACCTCCAGTCTGGCCCTGCACGCGCCGTCGCAAATTGTCGCGGCGATTAAATCTCGCGCCG
ATCAACTGGGTGCCAGCGTGGTGGTGTCGATGGTAGAACGAAGCGGCGTCGAAGCCTGTAAAGCGGCGGT
GCACAATCTTCTCGCGCAACGCGTCAGTGGGCTGATCATTAACTATCCGCTGGATGACCAGGATGCCATT
GCTGTGGAAGCTGCCTGCACTAATGTTCCGGCGTTATTTCTTGATGTCTCTGACCAGACACCCATCAACA
GTATTATTTTCTCCCATGAAGACGGTACGCGACTGGGCGTGGAGCATCTGGTCGCATTGGGTCACCAGCA
AATCGCGCTGTTAGCGGGCCCATTAAGTTCTGTCTCGGCGCGTCTGCGTCTGGCTGGCTGGCATAAATAT
CTCACTCGCAATCAAATTCAGCCGATAGCGGAACGGGAAGGCGACTGGAGTGCCATGTCCGGTTTTCAAC
AAACCATGCAAATGCTGAATGAGGGCATCGTTCCCACTGCGATGCTGGTTGCCAACGATCAGATGGCGCT
GGGCGCAATGCGCGCCATTACCGAGTCCGGGCTGCGCGTTGGTGCGGATATCTCGGTAGTGGGATACGAC
GATACCGAAGACAGCTCATGTTATATCCCGCCGTTAACCACCATCAAACAGGATTTTCGCCTGCTGGGGC
AAACCAGCGTGGACCGCTTGCTGCAACTCTCTCAGGGCCAGGCGGTGAAGGGCAATCAGCTGTTGCCCGT
CTCACTGGTGAAAAGAAAAACCACCCTGGCGCCCAATACGCAAACCGCCTCTCCCCGCGCGTTGGCCGAT
TCATTAATGCAGCTGGCACGACAGGTTTCCCGACTGGAAAGCGGGCAGTGAGCGCAACGCAATTAATGTA
AGTTAGCTCACTCATTAGGCACCCCAGGCTTTACACTTTATGCTTCCGGCTCGTATGTTGTGTGGAATTG
TGAGCGGATAACAATTTCACACAGGAAACAGCTATGACCATGATTACGGATTCACTGGCCGTCGTTTTAC
AACGTCGTGACTGGGAAAACCCTGGCGTTACCCAACTTAATCGCCTTGCAGCACATCCCCCTTTCGCCAG
CTGGCGTAATAGCGAAGAGGCCCGCACCGATCGCCCTTCCCAACAGTTGCGCAGCCTGAATGGCGAATGG
CGCTTTGCCTGGTTTCCGGCACCAGAAGCGGTGCCGGAAAGCTGGCTGGAGTGCGATCTTCCTGAGGCCG
ATACTGTCGTCGTCCCCTCAAACTGGCAGATGCACGGTTACGATGCGCCCATCTACACCAACGTGACCTA
TCCCATTACGGTCAATCCGCCGTTTGTTCCCACGGAGAATCCGACGGGTTGTTACTCGCTCACATTTAAT
GTTGATGAAAGCTGGCTACAGGAAGGCCAGACGCGAATTATTTTTGATGGCGTTGGAATTAGCTTATCGA
CTGCACGGTGCACCAATGCTTCTGGCGTCAGGCAGCCATCGGAAGCTGTGGTATGGCTGTGCAGGTCGTA
AATCACTGCATAATTCGTGTCGCTCAAGGCGCACTCCCGTTCTGGATAATGTTTTTTGCGCCGACATCAT
AACGGTTCTGGCAAATATTCTGAAATGAGCTGTTGACAATTAATCATCGGCTCGTATAATGTGTGGAATT
GTGAGCGGATAACAATTTCACACAGGAAACAGTATTCATGTCCCCTATACTAGGTTATTGGAAAATTAAG
GGCCTTGTGCAACCCACTCGACTTCTTTTGGAATATCTTGAAGAAAAATATGAAGAGCATTTGTATGAGC
GCGATGAAGGTGATAAATGGCGAAACAAAAAGTTTGAATTGGGTTTGGAGTTTCCCAATCTTCCTTATTA
TATTGATGGTGATGTTAAATTAACACAGTCTATGGCCATCATACGTTATATAGCTGACAAGCACAACATG
TTGGGTGGTTGTCCAAAAGAGCGTGCAGAGATTTCAATGCTTGAAGGAGCGGTTTTGGATATTAGATACG
GTGTTTCGAGAATTGCATATAGTAAAGACTTTGAAACTCTCAAAGTTGATTTTCTTAGCAAGCTACCTGA
AATGCTGAAAATGTTCGAAGATCGTTTATGTCATAAAACATATTTAAATGGTGATCATGTAACCCATCCT
GACTTCATGTTGTATGACGCTCTTGATGTTGTTTTATACATGGACCCAATGTGCCTGGATGCGTTCCCAA
AATTAGTTTGTTTTAAAAAACGTATTGAAGCTATCCCACAAATTGATAAGTACTTGAAATCCAGCAAGTA
TATAGCATGGCCTTTGCAGGGCTGGCAAGCCACGTTTGGTGGTGGCGACCATCCTCCAAAATCGGATCTG
GTTCCGCGTGGATCCCCGGAATTCATGTCGTCCCACCTAGTCGAGCCGCCGCCGCCCCTGCACAACAACA
ACAACAACTGCGAGGAAAATGAGCAGTCTCTGCCCCCGCCGGCCGGCCTCAACAGTTCCTGGGTGGAGCT
ACCCATGAACAGCAGCAATGGCAATGATAATGGCAATGGGAAAAATGGGGGGCTGGAACACGTACCATCC
TCATCCTCCATCCACAATGGAGACATGGAGAAGATTCTTTTGGATGCACAACATGAATCAGGACAGAGTA
GTTCCAGAGGCAGTTCTCACTGTGACAGCCCTTCGCCACAAGAAGATGGGCAGATCATGTTTGATGTGGA
AATGCACACCAGCAGGGACCATAGCTCTCAGTCAGAAGAAGAAGTTGTAGAAGGAGAGAAGGAAGTCGAG
GCTTTGAAGAAAAGTGCGGACTGGGTATCAGACTGGTCCAGTAGACCCGAAAACATTCCACCCAAGGAGT
TCCACTTCAGACACCCTAAACGTTCTGTGTCTTTAAGCATGAGGAAAAGTGGAGCCATGAAGAAAGGGGG
TATTTTCTCCGCAGAATTTCTGAAGGTGTTCATTCCATCTCTCTTCCTTTCTCATGTTTTGGCTTTGGGG
CTAGGCATCTATATTGGAAAGCGACTGGCCACACCCTCTGCCAGCACCTACTGACTCGAGCGGCCGCATC
GTGACTGACTGACGATCTGCCTCGCGCGTTTCGGTGATGACGGTGAAAACCTCTGACACATGCAGCTCCC
GGAGACGGTCACAGCTTGTCTGTAAGCGGATGCCGGGAGCAGACAAGCCCGTCAGGGCGCGTCAGCGGGT
GTTGGCGGGTGTCGGGGCGCAGCCATGACCCAGTCACGTAGCGATAGCGGAGTGTATAATTCTTGAAGAC
GAAAGGGCCTCGTGATACGCCTATTTTTATAGGTTAATGTCATGATAATAATGGTTTCTTAGACGTCAGG
TGGCACTTTTCGGGGAAATGTGCGCGGAACCCCTATTTGTTTATTTTTCTAAATACATTCAAATATGTAT
CCGCTCATGAGACAATAACCCTGATAAATGCTTCAATAATATTGAAAAAGGAAGAGTATGAGTATTCAAC
ATTTCCGTGTCGCCCTTATTCCCTTTTTTGCGGCATTTTGCCTTCCTGTTTTTGCTCACCCAGAAACGCT
GGTGAAAGTAAAAGATGCTGAAGATCAGTTGGGTGCACGAGTGGGTTACATCGAACTGGATCTCAACAGC
GGTAAGATCCTTGAGAGTTTTCGCCCCGAAGAACGTTTTCCAATGATGAGCACTTTTAAAGTTCTGCTAT
GTGGCGCGGTATTATCCCGTGTTGACGCCGGGCAAGAGCAACTCGGTCGCCGCATACACTATTCTCAGAA
TGACTTGGTTGAGTACTCACCAGTCACAGAAAAGCATCTTACGGATGGCATGACAGTAAGAGAATTATGC
AGTGCTGCCATAACCATGAGTGATAACACTGCGGCCAACTTACTTCTGACAACGATCGGAGGACCGAAGG
AGCTAACCGCTTTTTTGCACAACATGGGGGATCATGTAACTCGCCTTGATCGTTGGGAACCGGAGCTGAA
TGAAGCCATACCAAACGACGAGCGTGACACCACGATGCCTGCAGCAATGGCAACAACGTTGCGCAAACTA
TTAACTGGCGAACTACTTACTCTAGCTTCCCGGCAACAATTAATAGACTGGATGGAGGCGGATAAAGTTG
CAGGACCACTTCTGCGCTCGGCCCTTCCGGCTGGCTGGTTTATTGCTGATAAATCTGGAGCCGGTGAGCG
TGGGTCTCGCGGTATCATTGCAGCACTGGGGCCAGATGGTAAGCCCTCCCGTATCGTAGTTATCTACACG
ACGGGGAGTCAGGCAACTATGGATGAACGAAATAGACAGATCGCTGAGATAGGTGCCTCACTGATTAAGC
ATTGGTAACTGTCAGACCAAGTTTACTCATATATACTTTAGATTGATTTAAAACTTCATTTTTAATTTAA
AAGGATCTAGGTGAAGATCCTTTTTGATAATCTCATGACCAAAATCCCTTAACGTGAGTTTTCGTTCCAC
TGAGCGTCAGACCCCGTAGA
Features (pLannotate 1.2.2; 17 found; start..end, strand, type, name):
     19..607     +  rep_origin     ori: high-copy-number ColE1/pMB1/pBR322/pUC origin of replication
    793..844     -  misc_feature   bom (fragment): basis of mobility region from pBR322
    851..928     +  promoter       lacI promoter: lacI
    929..2011    +  CDS            lacI: lac repressor; lacI; The lac repressor binds to the lac operator to inhibit transcription in E. coli. This inhibition can be relieved by adding lactose or isopropyl-β-D-thiogalactopyranoside (IPTG).
   2024..2045    +  protein_bind   CAP binding site: CAP binding activates transcription in the presence of cAMP. E. coli catabolite activator protein
   2060..2090    +  promoter       lac promoter: promoter for the E. coli lac operon
   2098..2114    +  protein_bind   lac operator: The lac repressor binds to the lac operator to inhibit transcription in E. coli. This inhibition can be relieved by adding lactose or isopropyl-β-D-thiogalactopyranoside (IPTG). lac repressor encoded by lacI
   2134..2307    +  CDS            lacZα: LacZα fragment of β-galactosidase; lacZ fragment
   2571..2687    -  CDS            yciV (fragment): RNAAM_ECOLI - Also known as trpH From Escherichia coli (strain K12).
   2763..2791    +  promoter       tac promoter: strong E. coli promoter; hybrid between the trp and lac UV5 promoters
   2799..2815    +  protein_bind   lac operator: The lac repressor binds to the lac operator to inhibit transcription in E. coli. This inhibition can be relieved by adding lactose or isopropyl-β-D-thiogalactopyranoside (IPTG). lac repressor encoded by lacI
   2838..3491    +  CDS            GST26_SCHJA: Experimental evidence at protein level: Swiss-Prot protein existence level 1. GST isoenzymes appear to play a central role in the parasite detoxification system. Other functions are also suspected including a role in increasing the solubility of haematin in the parasite gut. From Schistosoma japonicum (Blood fluke).
   3525..4181    +  CDS            BNIP3L: BNI3L_HUMAN - Also known as BNIP3A, BNIP3H, NIX. Experimental evidence at protein level: Swiss-Prot protein existence level 1. Induces apoptosis. Interacts with viral and cellular anti- apoptosis proteins. Can overcome the suppressors BCL-2 and BCL-XL, although high levels of BCL-XL expression will inhibit apoptosis. Inhibits apoptosis induced by BNIP3. Involved in mitochondrial quality control via its interaction with SPATA18/MIEAP: in response to mitochondrial damage, participates in mitochondrial protein catabolic process (also named MALM) leading to the degradation of damaged proteins insi
   4217..4256    +  CDS            rop (fragment): Rop protein, which maintains plasmids at low copy number; rop
   4358..4398    +  misc_feature   bom (fragment): basis of mobility region from pBR322
   4503..4607    +  promoter       AmpR promoter: bla
   4608..5468    +  CDS            AmpR: β-lactamase; bla; confers resistance to ampicillin, carbenicillin, and related antibiotics
