[The description below was written by a language model from this plasmid's Addgene catalogue record and pLannotate feature annotations shown in this document.]
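Description:
pGEX4T-1-Nix-S212A is a bacterial expression plasmid built on the pGEX-4T-1 backbone for producing human Nix (BNIP3L) as an N-terminal glutathione S-transferase fusion in E. coli. The sequenced plasmid is about 5.6 kb. It replicates from a high-copy ColE1/pMB1-type origin and is selected with ampicillin through the β-lactamase (AmpR) gene and its own promoter. Short fragments of the pBR322 bom and rop regions and a lacZα segment with its lac promoter and operator are backbone remnants that play no role in expression of the fusion.

The expression cassette is driven by the tac promoter, a strong trp/lac hybrid, followed by a lac operator. The plasmid also carries lacI with its own promoter, so the lac repressor keeps transcription off until it is relieved by IPTG, independently of the host's repressor level. Downstream lies the Schistosoma japonicum GST coding sequence, followed after a short linker by the roughly 660 bp BNIP3L open reading frame, which was cloned between EcoRI and XhoI sites that both remain intact. The insert carries an S212A substitution, replacing serine 212 with a non-phosphorylatable alanine. The record does not state the biological rationale for this mutation. Nix is a BH3-only-like, pro-apoptotic protein that is also involved in mitochondrial quality control.

The GST moiety allows affinity purification on glutathione resin, so the construct is suited to making recombinant mutant Nix for in vitro work such as pull-down, binding or kinase substrate assays, typically alongside a wild-type control. The depositor recommends a dedicated E. coli expression strain for protein production rather than the cloning strain used for propagation.
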