Addgene plasmid #100760: pGEX4T-1-Nix-S212A
Purpose: Bacterial expression of GST fused Nix-S212A protein
Depositing lab: Joseph Gordon. Depositing organization: University of Manitoba.
Backbone
  Vector backbone: pGEX
  Backbone manufacturer: GE Healthcare Life Sciences
  Backbone size w/o insert (bp): 4900
  Vector type: Bacterial Expression
  Selectable markers: Plasmid confers resistance to 100 _g/ml ampicillin
Growth in bacteria
  Bacterial resistance: Ampicillin, 100 μg/mL
  Growth temperature: 30°C
  Growth strain: DH5alpha
  Copy number: High Copy
Gene/Insert
  Gene/Insert name: GST-Nix-S212A
  Species: H. sapiens (human)
  Insert size (bp): 660
  Mutation: S212A
  Entrez Gene: BNIP3L (a.k.a. BNIP3a, NIP3L, NIX)
  Promoter: tac
  Tag / fusion protein: GST (N terminal on backbone)
  Cloning method: Restriction Enzyme; 5′ cloning site EcoRI (not destroyed); 3′ cloning site XhoI (not destroyed)
  Sequencing primers: 5′ pGEX 5'; 3′ pGEX 3'
Terms and licenses: Academic/Nonprofit Terms; Industry Terms: Not Available to Industry
Depositor comments: Use E. coli LB21 for expression
How to cite: pGEX4T-1-Nix-S212A was a gift from Joseph Gordon (Addgene plasmid # 100760 ; http://n2t.net/addgene:100760 ; RRID:Addgene_100760)
