>Addgene plasmid #100760 | pGEX4T-1-Nix-S212A | depositor partial sequence | sequence record 189452 | Human Nix with S212A
ATGTCGTCCCACCTAGTCGAGCCGCCGCCGCCCCTGCACAACAACAACAACAACTGCGAGGAAAATGAGC
AGTCTCTGCCCCCGCCGGCCGGCCTCAACAGTTCCTGGGTGGAGCTACCCATGAACAGCAGCAATGGCAA
TGATAATGGCAATGGGAAAAATGGGGGGCTGGAACACGTACCATCCTCATCCTCCATCCACAATGGAGAC
ATGGAGAAGATTCTTTTGGATGCACAACATGAATCAGGACAGAGTAGTTCCAGAGGCAGTTCTCACTGTG
ACAGCCCTTCGCCACAAGAAGATGGGCAGATCATGTTTGATGTGGAAATGCACACCAGCAGGGACCATAG
CTCTCAGTCAGAAGAAGAAGTTGTAGAAGGAGAGAAGGAAGTCGAGGCTTTGAAGAAAAGTGCGGACTGG
GTATCAGACTGGTCCAGTAGACCCGAAAACATTCCACCCAAGGAGTTCCACTTCAGACACCCTAAACGTT
CTGTGTCTTTAAGCATGAGGAAAAGTGGAGCCATGAAGAAAGGGGGTATTTTCTCCGCAGAATTTCTGAA
GGTGTTCATTCCATCTCTCTTCCTTTCTCATGTTTTGGCTTTGGGGCTAGGCATCTATATTGGAAAGCGA
CTGGCCACACCCTCTGCCAGCACCTACTGA
